>Addgene plasmid #56486 | sfGFP-H2B-6 | depositor partial sequence | sequence record 87379 | insert sequence
GGTACCGCCACCATGCCAGAGCCAGCGAAGTCTGCTCCCGCCCCGAAAAAGGGCTCCAAGAAGGCGGTGA
CTAAGGCGCAGAAGAAAGGCGGCAAGAAGCGCAAGCGCAGCCGCAAGGAGAGCTATTCCATCTATGTGTA
CAAGGTTCTGAAGCAGGTCCACCCTGACACCGGCATTTCGTCCAAGGCCATGGGCATCATGAATTCGTTT
GTGAACGACATTTTCGAGCGCATCGCAGGTGAGGCTTCCCGCCTGGCGCATTACAACAAGCGCTCGACCA
TCACCTCCAGGGAGATCCAGACGGCCGTGCGCCTGCTGCTGCCTGGGGAGTTGGCCAAGCACGCCGTGTC
CGAGGGTACTAAGGCCATCACCAAGTACACCAGCGCTAAGGATCCACCGGTCGCCACCATGGTGAGCAAG
GGCGAGGAGCTGTTCACCGGGGTGGTGCCCATCCTGGTCGAGCTGGACGGCGACGTAAACGGCCACAAGT
TCAGCGTGCGCGGCGAGGGCGAGGGCGATGCCACCAACGGCAAGCTGACCCTGAAGTTCATCTGCACCAC
CGGCAAGCTGCCCGTGCCCTGGCCCACCCTCGTGACCACCCTGACCTACGGCGTGCAGTGCTTCAGCCGC
TACCCCGACCACATGAAGCGCCACGACTTCTTCAAGTCCGCCATGCCCGAAGGCTACGTCCAGGAGCGCA
CCATCAGCTTCAAGGACGACGGCACCTACAAGACCCGCGCCGAGGTGAAGTTCGAGGGCGACACCCTGGT
GAACCGCATCGAGCTGAAGGGCATCGACTTCAAGGAGGACGGCAACATCCTGGGGCACAAGCTGGAGTAC
AACTTCAACAGCCACAACGTCTATATCACCGCCGACAAGCAGAAGAACGGCATCAAGGCCAACTTCAAGA
TCCGCCACAACGTGGAGGACGGCAGCGTGCAGCTCGCCGACCACTACCAGCAGAACACCCCCATCGGCGA
CGGCCCCGTGCTGCTGCCCGACAACCACTACCTGAGCACCCAGTCCGTGCTGAGCAAAGACCCCAACGAG
AAGCGCGATCACATGGTCCTGCTGGAGTTCGTGACCGCCGCCGGGATCACTCACGGCATGGACGAGCTGT
ACAAGTAAGCGGCCGCGACTCTAGATCATAATCAGCCATACCACATGAG
