>Addgene plasmid #56486 | sfGFP-H2B-6 | addgene partial sequence | sequence record 119722 | CMV-F 5'-CGCAAATGGGCGGTAGGCGTG-3'
TGAACCGTCAGAATCCGCTAGCGCTACCGGACTCAGATCTCGAGCTCAAGCTTCGAATTCTGCAGTCGAC
GGTACCGCCACCATGCCAGAGCCAGCGAAGTCTGCTCCCGCCCCGAAAAAGGGCTCCAAGAAGGCGGTGA
CTAAGGCGCAGAAGAAAGGCGGCAAGAAGCGCAAGCGCAGCCGCAAGGAGAGCTATTCCATCTATGTGTA
CAAGGTTCTGAAGCAGGTCCACCCTGACACCGGCATTTCGTCCAAGGCCATGGGCATCATGAATTCGTTT
GTGAACGACATTTTCGAGCGCATCGCAGGTGAGGCTTCCCGCCTGGCGCATTACAACAAGCGCTCGACCA
TCACCTCCAGGGAGATCCAGACGGCCGTGCGCCTGCTGCTGCCTGGGGAGTTGGCCAAGCACGCCGTGTC
CGAGGGTACTAAGGCCATCACCAAGTACACCAGCGCTAAGGATCCACCGGTCGCCACCATGGTGAGCAAG
GGCGAGGAGCTGTTCACCGGGGTGGTGCCCATCCTGGTCGAGCTGGACGGCGACGTAAACGGCCACAAGT
TCAGCGTGCGCGGCGAGGGCGAGGGCGATGCCACCAACGGCAAGCTGACCCTGAAGTTCATCTGCACCAC
CGGCAAGCTGCCCGTGCCCTGGCCCACCCTCGTGACCACCCTGACCTACGGCGTGCAGTGCTTCAGCCGC
TACCCCGACCACATGAAGCGCCACGACTTCTTCAAGTCCGCCATGCCCGAAGGCTACGTCCAGGAGCGCA
CCATCAGCTTCAAGGACGACGGCACCTACAAGACCCGCGCCGAGGTGAAGTTCGAGGGCGACACCCTGGT
GAACCGCATCGAGCTGAAGGGCATCGACTTCAAGG
