[The description below was written by a language model from this plasmid's Addgene catalogue record.]
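Description:
sfGFP-H2B-6 is a mammalian expression plasmid that produces human histone H2B fused to superfolder GFP, intended as a fluorescent marker for the nucleus and chromatin. It is built on an sfGFP backbone of roughly 4.75 kb (without insert). It is maintained in E. coli as a high-copy plasmid under kanamycin selection, and it carries a neomycin resistance marker so that transfected mammalian cells can be selected with G418. No feature table is supplied, so the origin of replication and the exact arrangement of these marker cassettes are not documented. One of the listed sequencing primers suggests that an SV40 polyadenylation signal lies downstream of the coding region.

The insert is the human H2B coding sequence, mapped to the H2BC11 (HIST1H2BJ) gene, and it is expressed from the strong constitutive CMV promoter. The record notes two amino-acid substitutions in H2B relative to the reference, D26G and V119I, but does not comment on their origin or any functional effect. The sfGFP tag is supplied by the backbone and sits at the C terminus of the fusion, so H2B is followed by the fluorescent protein. The "6" in the name may refer to the linker between the two parts, but this is not stated in the record.

Because H2B is a core nucleosome component, the fusion is incorporated into chromatin and labels nuclei in interphase and condensed chromosomes during mitosis. This makes the construct suited to live- or fixed-cell imaging of nuclear morphology, cell division and chromatin dynamics. sfGFP is a robustly folding green variant, with recorded excitation and emission maxima of 485 nm and 507 nm.
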