Addgene plasmid #56486: sfGFP-H2B-6
Purpose: Localization: Nucleus/Histones, Excitation: 485, Emission: 507
Depositing lab: Michael Davidson. Depositing organization: Florida State University, Tallahassee.
Backbone
  Vector backbone: sfGFP
  Backbone size w/o insert (bp): 4750
  Vector type: Mammalian Expression
  Selectable markers: Neomycin (select with G418)
Growth in bacteria
  Bacterial resistance: Kanamycin, 50 μg/mL
  Growth temperature: 37°C
  Growth strain: DH5alpha
  Copy number: High Copy
Gene/Insert
  Gene/Insert name: H2B (alt names: Human Histone H2B; NM_021058.3)
  Species: H. sapiens (human)
  Mutation: D26G and V119I in H2B
  Entrez Gene: H2BC11 (a.k.a. H2B/r, H2BFR, H2BJ, HIST1H2BJ)
  Promoter: CMV
  Tag / fusion protein: sfGFP (C terminal on backbone)
  Cloning method: Unknown
  Sequencing primers: 5′ CMV-F; 3′ SV40pA-R
Terms and licenses: Academic/Nonprofit Terms; Industry Terms
Depositor comments: . Excitation = 485; Emission = 507
How to cite: sfGFP-H2B-6 was a gift from Michael Davidson (Addgene plasmid # 56486 ; http://n2t.net/addgene:56486 ; RRID:Addgene_56486)
